Addgene plasmid #30979: pHD6
Depositing lab: Adam Bogdanove & Daniel Voytas. Depositing organization: University of Minnesota. Publication: Efficient design and assembly of custom TALEN and other TAL effector-based constructs for DNA targeting. Cermak T, Doyle EL, Christian M, Wang L, Zhang Y, Schmidt C, Baller JA, Somia NV, Bogdanove AJ, Voytas DF. Nucleic Acids Res. 2011 Jul;39(12):e82. doi: 10.1093/nar/gkr218 PubMed 21493687.
Backbone
  Vector backbone: pTC14
  Backbone size w/o insert (bp): 2989
Growth in bacteria
  Bacterial resistance: Tetracycline, 10 μg/mL
  Growth temperature: 37°C
  Growth strain: DH5alpha
  Growth instructions: DH5a/LB+antibiotics
  Copy number: High Copy
Gene/Insert
  Gene/Insert name: repeat HD6
  Species: Xanthamonas oryzae
  Insert size (bp): 117
  Cloning method: Restriction Enzyme; 5′ cloning site XbaI (not destroyed); 3′ cloning site XhoI (not destroyed)
  Sequencing primers: 5′ pTC14_F2 (caagcctgattgggagaaaa)
Terms and licenses: Academic/Nonprofit Terms; Industry Terms: Not Available to Industry
How to cite: pHD6 was a gift from Adam Bogdanove & Daniel Voytas (Addgene plasmid # 30979 ; http://n2t.net/addgene:30979 ; RRID:Addgene_30979)
