[The description below was written by a language model from this plasmid's Addgene catalogue record and pLannotate feature annotations shown in this document.]
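Description:
pHD6 is a small, high-copy bacterial cloning plasmid (about 3.1 kb) built on the pTC14 backbone. It serves as one of the repeat-module plasmids for assembling custom TAL effector and TALEN constructs. It is propagated in E. coli from a ColE1/pUC-type origin and selected with tetracycline, conferred by a complete TcR efflux-pump gene driven by its native tet promoter.

The payload is a single 117 bp TAL effector repeat, recorded as "repeat HD6" from Xanthomonas oryzae and cloned between XbaI and XhoI sites that both remain intact. In TAL effector nomenclature, HD refers to the repeat-variable diresidue that specifies recognition of cytosine. The number most plausibly indicates the position the module is designed to occupy in an ordered repeat array, although the record does not spell this out. In the modular assembly approach described in the associated publication, such repeat modules are released from their carrier plasmids and ligated in a defined order to build arrays that target a chosen DNA sequence. These arrays are then joined to a nuclease or other effector domain.

The automated feature table does not annotate the repeat insert itself. Besides the origin and the tetracycline cassette, it lists a T7 promoter, rrnB T1 and T2 terminators, and short fragments of lacI, KanR and an RSF origin. These fragments appear to be non-functional remnants of the backbone's construction rather than working elements. The plasmid carries no expression cassette for the repeat and functions purely as a storage and donor vector for the module.
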