Features (pLannotate 1.2.2; 10 found; start..end, strand, type, name):
      1..54      -  CDS            lacI (fragment): lac repressor; lacI; The lac repressor binds to the lac operator to inhibit transcription in E. coli. This inhibition can be relieved by adding lactose or isopropyl-β-D-thiogalactopyranoside (IPTG).
     56..180     -  rep_origin     RSF ori (fragment): Plasmids containing the RSF 1030 origin of replication can be propagated in E. coli cells that contain additional plasmids with compatible origins.
    196..224     +  promoter       tet promoter: E. coli promoter for tetracycline efflux protein gene
    272..1462    +  CDS            TcR: tetracycline efflux protein; tet; confers resistance to tetracycline
   1560..1634    +  CDS            KanR (fragment): aminoglycoside phosphotransferase; aphA-3; confers resistance to kanamycin
   1637..1655    -  promoter       T7 promoter: promoter for bacteriophage T7 RNA polymerase
   1961..2549    +  rep_origin     ori: high-copy-number ColE1/pMB1/pBR322/pUC origin of replication
   2732..2824    +  CDS            lacI (fragment): lac repressor; lacI; The lac repressor binds to the lac operator to inhibit transcription in E. coli. This inhibition can be relieved by adding lactose or isopropyl-β-D-thiogalactopyranoside (IPTG).
   2879..2906    -  terminator     rrnB T2 terminator: transcription terminator T2 from the E. coli rrnB gene
   3038..3081    +  terminator     rrnB T1 terminator: Escherichia coli rrnB; transcription terminator T1 from the E. coli rrnB gene
>Addgene plasmid #30979 | pHD6 | depositor full sequence | sequence record 14255 | Author sequence
CTGCATTAATGAATCGGCCAACGCGCGGGGAGAGGCGGTTTGCGTATTGGGCGCTCTTCCGCTTCCTCGC
TCACTGACTCGCTGCGCTCGGTCGTTCGGCTGCGGCGAGCGGTATCAGCTCACTCAAAGGCGGTAATACG
GTTATCCACAGAATCAGGGGATAACGCAGGAAAGAACATGAATTAATTCTCATGTTTGACAGCTTATCAT
CGATTAGCTTTAATGCGGTAGTTTATCACAGTTAAATTGCTAACGCAGTCAGGCACCGTGTATGAAATCT
AACAATGCGCTCATCGTCATCCTCGGCACCGTCACCCTGGATGCTGTAGGCATAGGCTTGGTTATGCCGG
TACTGCCGGGCCTCTTGCGGGATATCGTCCATTCCGACAGCATCGCCAGTCACTATGGCGTGCTGCTAGC
GCTATATGCGTTGATGCAATTTCTATGCGCACCCGTTCTCGGAGCACTGTCCGACCGCTTTGGCCGCCGC
CCAGTCCTGCTCGCTTCGCTACTTGGAGCCACTATCGACTACGCGATCATGGCGACCACACCCGTCCTGT
GGATTCTCTACGCCGGACGCATCGTGGCCGGCATCACCGGCGCCACAGGTGCGGTTGCTGGCGCCTATAT
CGCCGACATCACCGATGGGGAAGATCGGGCTCGCCACTTCGGGCTCATGAGCGCTTGTTTCGGCGTGGGT
ATGGTGGCAGGCCCCGTGGCCGGGGGACTGTTGGGCGCCATCTCCTTACATGCACCATTCCTTGCGGCGG
CGGTGCTCAACGGCCTCAACCTACTACTGGGCTGCTTCCTAATGCAGGAGTCGCATAAGGGAGAGCGCCG
ACCCATGCCCTTGAGAGCCTTCAACCCAGTCAGCTCCTTCCGGTGGGCGCGGGGCATGACTATCGTCGCC
GCACTTATGACTGTCTTCTTTATCATGCAACTCGTAGGACAGGTGCCGGCAGCGCTCTGGGTCATTTTCG
GCGAGGACCGCTTTCGCTGGAGCGCGACGATGATCGGCCTGTCGCTTGCGGTATTCGGAATCTTGCACGC
CCTCGCTCAAGCCTTCGTCACTGGTCCCGCCACCAAACGTTTCGGCGAGAAGCAGGCCATTATCGCCGGC
ATGGCGGCCGACGCGCTGGGCTACGTCTTGCTGGCGTTCGCGACGCGAGGCTGGATGGCCTTCCCCATTA
TGATTCTTCTCGCTTCCGGCGGCATCGGGATGCCCGCGTTGCAGGCCATGCTGTCCAGGCAGGTAGATGA
CGACCATCAGGGACAGCTTCAAGGATCGCTCGCGGCTCTTACCAGCCTAACTTCGATCATTGGACCGCTG
ATCGTCACGGCGATTTATGCCGCCTCGGCGAGCACATGGAACGGGTTGGCATGGATTGTAGGCGCCGCCC
TATACCTTGTCTGCCTCCCCGCGTTGCGTCGCGGTGCATGGAGCCGGGCCACCTCGACCTGAATGGAAGC
CGGCGGCACCTCGCTAACGGATTCACCACTCCAAGAATTGGAGCCAATCAATTCTTGCGGAGAACTGTGA
ATGCGCAAACCAACCCTTGATCGGGGAAGAACAGTATGTCGAGCTATTTTTTGACTTACTGGGGATCAAG
CCTGATTGGGAGAAAATAAAATATCCCCTATAGTGAGTCGTATTACATGGTCATAGCTGTTTCCTGGCAG
CTCTGGCCCGTGTCTCAAAATCTCTGATGTTACATTGCACAAGATAAAAATATATCATCATGCCTCCTCT
AGAGGTCTCGTGCAGCGGCTGTTGCCGGTGCTGTGCCAGGACCATGGCCTGACTCCGGACCAAGTGGTGG
CTATCGCCAGCCACGATGGCGGCAAGCAAGCGCTCGAAACGGTGGAGACCCTCGAGCCACCCATGACCAA
AATCCCTTAACGTGAGTTACGCGTCGTTCCACTGAGCGTCAGACCCCGTAGAAAAGATCAAAGGATCTTC
TTGAGATCCTTTTTTTCTGCGCGTAATCTGCTGCTTGCAAACAAAAAAACCACCGCTACCAGCGGTGGTT
TGTTTGCCGGATCAAGAGCTACCAACTCTTTTTCCGAAGGTAACTGGCTTCAGCAGAGCGCAGATACCAA
ATACTGTTCTTCTAGTGTAGCCGTAGTTAGGCCACCACTTCAAGAACTCTGTAGCACCGCCTACATACCT
CGCTCTGCTAATCCTGTTACCAGTGGCTGCTGCCAGTGGCGATAAGTCGTGTCTTACCGGGTTGGACTCA
AGACGATAGTTACCGGATAAGGCGCAGCGGTCGGGCTGAACGGGGGGTTCGTGCACACAGCCCAGCTTGG
AGCGAACGACCTACACCGAACTGAGATACCTACAGCGTGAGCTATGAGAAAGCGCCACGCTTCCCGAAGG
GAGAAAGGCGGACAGGTATCCGGTAAGCGGCAGGGTCGGAACAGGAGAGCGCACGAGGGAGCTTCCAGGG
GGAAACGCCTGGTATCTTTATAGTCCTGTCGGGTTTCGCCACCTCTGACTTGAGCGTCGATTTTTGTGAT
GCTCGTCAGGGGGGCGGAGCCTATGGAAAAACGCCAGCAACGCGGCCTTTTTACGGTTCCTGGCCTTTTG
CTGGCCTTTTGCTCACATGTTCTTTCCTGCGTTATCCCCTGATTCTGTGGATAACCGTATTACCGCCTTT
GAGTGAGCTGATACCGCTCGCCGCAGCCGAACGACCGAGCGCAGCGAGTCAGTGAGCGAGGAAGCGGAAG
AGCGCCCAATACGCAAACCGCCTCTCCCCGCGCGTTGGCCGATTCATTAATGCAGCTGGCACGACAGGTT
TCCCGACTGGAAAGCGGGCAGTGAGCGCAACGCAATTAATACGCGTACCGCTAGCCAGGAAGAGTTTGTA
GAAACGCAAAAAGGCCATCCGTCAGGATGGCCTTCTGCTTAGTTTGATGCCTGGCAGTTTATGGCGGGCG
TCCTGCCCGCCACCCTCCGGGCCGTTGCTTCACAACGTTCAAATCCGCTCCCGGCGGATTTGTCCTACTC
AGGAGAGCGTTCACCGACAAACAACAGATAAAACGAAAGGCCCAGTCTTCCGACTGAGCCTTTCGTTTTA
TTTGATGCCTGGCAGTTCCCTACTCTCGCGTT
