>Addgene plasmid #30979 | pHD6 | addgene partial sequence | sequence record 35605 | 30979 with pTC14_F2 (caagcctgattgggagaaaa)
ATGGTCATAGCTGTTTCCTGGCAGCTCTGGCCCGTGTCTCAAAATCTCTGATGTTACATTGCACAAGATA
AAAATATATCATCATGCCTCCTCTAGAGGTCTCGTGCAGCGGCTGTTGCCGGTGCTGTGCCAGGACCATG
GCCTGACTCCGGACCAAGTGGTGGCTATCGCCAGCCACGATGGCGGCAAGCAAGCGCTCGAAACGGTGGA
GACCCTCGAGCCACCCATGACCAAAATCCCTTAACGTGAGTTACGCGTCGTTCCACTGAGCGTCAGACCC
CGTAGAAAAGATCAAAGGATCTTCTTGAGATCCTTTTTTTCTGCGCGTAATCTGCTGCTTGCAAACAAAA
AAACCACCGCTACCAGCGGTGGTTTGTTTGCCGGATCAAGAGCTACCAACTCTTTTTCCGAAGGTAACTG
GCTTCAGCAGAGCGCAGATACCAAATACTGTTCTTCTAGTGTAGCCGTAGTTAGGCCACCACTTCAAGAA
CTCTGTAGCACCGCCTACATACCTCGCTCTGCTAATCCTGTTACCAGTGGCTGCTGCCAGTGGCGATAAG
TCGTGTCTTACCGGGTTGGACTCAAGACGATAGTTACCGGATAAGGCGCAGCGGTCGGGCTGAACGGGGG
GTTCGTGCACACAGCCCAGCTTGGAGCGAACGACCTACACCGAACTGAGATACCTACAGCGTGAGCTATG
AGAAAGCGCCACGCTTCCCGAAGGGAGAAAGGCGGACAGGTATCCGGTAAGCGGCAGGGTCGGAACAGGA
GAGCGCACGAGGGAGCTTCCAGGGGGAAACGCCTGGTATCTTTATAGTCCTGTCGGGTTTCGCCACCTCT
GACTTGAGCGTCGATTTTTGTGATGCTCGTCAGGGGGGCGGAGCCTATGGAAAAACGCCAGCAACGCGGC
CTTTTTACGGTCCTGGCCTTTGCTGGCT
